Addgene plasmid #169791: Grin1 gRNA#3
Purpose: Cas9-mediated knockout of Grin1 in mammalian cells
Depositing lab: Takeshi Imai. Depositing organization: Kyushu University. Publication: BMPR-2 gates activity-dependent stabilization of primary dendrites during mitral cell remodeling. Aihara S, Fujimoto S, Sakaguchi R, Imai T. Cell Rep. 2021 Jun 22;35(12):109276. doi: 10.1016/j.celrep.2021.109276. PubMed 34161760.
Backbone
  Vector backbone: gRNA backbone
  Vector type: Mammalian Expression, CRISPR
Growth in bacteria
  Bacterial resistance: Ampicillin, 100 μg/mL
  Growth temperature: 37°C
  Growth strain: DH5alpha
  Copy number: Low Copy
Gene/Insert
  Gene/Insert name: Grin1
  gRNA/shRNA sequence: TGGGTACGTGTGGCTCGTCGGGG
  Species: M. musculus (mouse)
  Entrez Gene: Grin1 (a.k.a. GluN1, GluRdelta1, GluRzeta1, M100174, NMD-R1, NMDAR1, NR1, Nmdar, Rgsc174)
Terms and licenses: Academic/Nonprofit Terms; Industry Terms: Not Available to Industry
How to cite: Grin1 gRNA#3 was a gift from Takeshi Imai (Addgene plasmid # 169791 ; http://n2t.net/addgene:169791 ; RRID:Addgene_169791)
