[The description below was written by a language model from this plasmid's Addgene catalogue record and pLannotate feature annotations shown in this document.]
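Description:
Grin1 gRNA#3 is a small (about 2.8 kb) mammalian CRISPR guide-RNA expression plasmid built on what the record calls simply a "gRNA backbone". Its payload is a single cassette in which the human U6 RNA polymerase III promoter drives a guide targeting mouse Grin1, the gene encoding the obligatory GluN1 (NR1) subunit of the NMDA-type glutamate receptor. The targeting spacer sits in the short interval between the promoter and the Streptococcus pyogenes Cas9 gRNA scaffold, so that transcription yields a complete single guide RNA. The "#3" in the name suggests it is one of several guides designed against the same gene. No Cas9 coding sequence, fluorescent reporter or mammalian selection marker is annotated, so the nuclease must be provided separately, for example from a co-delivered Cas9 plasmid or a Cas9-expressing host.

For propagation in E. coli the plasmid carries a ColE1/pUC-type origin and an ampicillin resistance gene (β-lactamase) with its own promoter. The feature annotation describes this origin as high copy, whereas the catalogue entry lists the plasmid as low copy, and the record does not resolve this. The remaining annotations are cloning-vector remnants with no evident functional role: a pUC18/19 multiple cloning site, the lac promoter, operator and CAP site, short lacI and RSF origin fragments, and a partial attB2 Gateway site just downstream of the scaffold.

The stated purpose is Cas9-mediated knockout of Grin1 in mammalian cells. The associated work concerns activity-dependent dendrite remodelling in mitral cells, consistent with its use to disrupt NMDA receptor function in mouse neurons.
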