Features (pLannotate 1.2.2; 13 found; start..end, strand, type, name):
     72..312     +  promoter       U6 promoter: RNA polymerase III promoter for human U6 snRNA
    341..416     +  misc_RNA       gRNA scaffold: guide RNA scaffold for the Streptococcus pyogenes CRISPR/Cas9 system
    428..449     -  protein_bind   attB2 (fragment): mutant version of attB; recombination site for the Gateway® BP reaction BP Clonase™
    463..517     -  CDS            lacI (fragment): lac repressor; lacI; The lac repressor binds to the lac operator to inhibit transcription in E. coli. This inhibition can be relieved by adding lactose or isopropyl-β-D-thiogalactopyranoside (IPTG).
    519..652     -  rep_origin     RSF ori (fragment): Plasmids containing the RSF 1030 origin of replication can be propagated in E. coli cells that contain additional plasmids with compatible origins.
    658..714     +  misc_feature   MCS: pUC18/19 multiple cloning site
    751..767     -  protein_bind   lac operator: The lac repressor binds to the lac operator to inhibit transcription in E. coli. This inhibition can be relieved by adding lactose or isopropyl-β-D-thiogalactopyranoside (IPTG). lac repressor encoded by lacI
    775..805     -  promoter       lac promoter: promoter for the E. coli lac operon
    820..841     -  protein_bind   CAP binding site: CAP binding activates transcription in the presence of cAMP. E. coli catabolite activator protein
    854..946     -  CDS            lacI (fragment): lac repressor; lacI; The lac repressor binds to the lac operator to inhibit transcription in E. coli. This inhibition can be relieved by adding lactose or isopropyl-β-D-thiogalactopyranoside (IPTG).
   1129..1717    -  rep_origin     ori: high-copy-number ColE1/pMB1/pBR322/pUC origin of replication
   1888..2748    -  CDS            AmpR: β-lactamase; bla; confers resistance to ampicillin, carbenicillin, and related antibiotics
   2749..41      -  promoter       AmpR promoter (across the origin): bla
>Addgene plasmid #169791 | Grin1 gRNA#3 | addgene full sequence | sequence record 341096 | Addgene NGS Result
TTTGAATGTATTTAGAAAAATAAACAAATAGGGGTTCCGCGCACATTTCCCCGAAAAGTGCCACCTGACG
TGAGGGCCTATTTCCCATGATTCCTTCATATTTGCATATACGATACAAGGCTGTTAGAGAGATAATTAGA
ATTAATTTGACTGTAAACACAAAGATATTAGTACAAAATACGTGACGTAGAAAGTAATAATTTCTTGGGT
AGTTTGCAGTTTTAAAATTATGTTTTAAAATGGACTATCATATGCTTACCGTAACTTGAAAGTATTTCGA
TTTCTTGGCTTTATATATCTTGTGGAAAGGACGAAACACCGGGGTACGTGTGGCTCGTCGGTTTTAGAGC
TAGAAATAGCAAGTTAAAATAAGGCTAGTCCGTTATCAACTTGAAAAAGTGGCACCGAGTCGGTGCTTTT
TTTCTAGACCCAGCTTTCTTGTACAAAGTTGGCATTAGATCCGCTGCATTAATGAATCGGCCAACGCGCG
GGGAGAGGCGGTTTGCGTATTGGGCGCTCTTCCGCTTCCTCGCTCACTGACTCGCTGCGCTCGGTCGTTC
GGCTGCGGCGAGCGGTATCAGCTCACTCAAAGGCGGTAATACGGTTATCCACAGAATCAGGGGATAACGC
AGGAAAGAACATGTGAGCAAAAGGCCAGAATTCGAGCTCGGTACCCGGGGATCCTCTAGAGTCGACCTGC
AGGCATGCAAGCTTGGCGTAATCATGGTCATAGCTGTTTCCTGTGTGAAATTGTTATCCGCTCACAATTC
CACACAACATACGAGCCGGAAGCATAAAGTGTAAAGCCTGGGGTGCCTAATGAGTGAGCTAACTCACATT
AATTGCGTTGCGCTCACTGCCCGCTTTCCAGTCGGGAAACCTGTCGTGCCAGCTGCATTAATGAATCGGC
CAACGCGCGGGGAGAGGCGGTTTGCGTATTGGGCGCTCTTCCGCTTCCTCGCTCACTGACTCGCTGCGCT
CGGTCGTTCGGCTGCGGCGAGCGGTATCAGCTCACTCAAAGGCGGTAATACGGTTATCCACAGAATCAGG
GGATAACGCAGGAAAGAACATGTGAGCAAAAGGCCAGCAAAAGGCCAGGAACCGTAAAAAGGCCGCGTTG
CTGGCGTTTTTCCATAGGCTCCGCCCCCCTGACGAGCATCACAAAAATCGACGCTCAAGTCAGAGGTGGC
GAAACCCGACAGGACTATAAAGATACCAGGCGTTTCCCCCTGGAAGCTCCCTCGTGCGCTCTCCTGTTCC
GACCCTGCCGCTTACCGGATACCTGTCCGCCTTTCTCCCTTCGGGAAGCGTGGCGCTTTCTCATAGCTCA
CGCTGTAGGTATCTCAGTTCGGTGTAGGTCGTTCGCTCCAAGCTGGGCTGTGTGCACGAACCCCCCGTTC
AGCCCGACCGCTGCGCCTTATCCGGTAACTATCGTCTTGAGTCCAACCCGGTAAGACACGACTTATCGCC
ACTGGCAGCAGCCACTGGTAACAGGATTAGCAGAGCGAGGTATGTAGGCGGTGCTACAGAGTTCTTGAAG
TGGTGGCCTAACTACGGCTACACTAGAAGAACAGTATTTGGTATCTGCGCTCTGCTGAAGCCAGTTACCT
TCGGAAAAAGAGTTGGTAGCTCTTGATCCGGCAAACAAACCACCGCTGGTAGCGGTGGTTTTTTTGTTTG
CAAGCAGCAGATTACGCGCAGAAAAAAAGGATCTCAAGAAGATCCTTTGATCTTTTCTACGGGGTCTGAC
GCTCAGTGGAACGAAAACTCACGTTAAGGGATTTTGGTCATGAGATTATCAAAAAGGATCTTCACCTAGA
TCCTTTTAAATTAAAAATGAAGTTTTAAATCAATCTAAAGTATATATGAGTAAACTTGGTCTGACAGTTA
CCAATGCTTAATCAGTGAGGCACCTATCTCAGCGATCTGTCTATTTCGTTCATCCATAGTTGCCTGACTC
CCCGTCGTGTAGATAACTACGATACGGGAGGGCTTACCATCTGGCCCCAGTGCTGCAATGATACCGCGAG
ACCCACGCTCACCGGCTCCAGATTTATCAGCAATAAACCAGCCAGCCGGAAGGGCCGAGCGCAGAAGTGG
TCCTGCAACTTTATCCGCCTCCATCCAGTCTATTAATTGTTGCCGGGAAGCTAGAGTAAGTAGTTCGCCA
GTTAATAGTTTGCGCAACGTTGTTGCCATTGCTACAGGCATCGTGGTGTCACGCTCGTCGTTTGGTATGG
CTTCATTCAGCTCCGGTTCCCAACGATCAAGGCGAGTTACATGATCCCCCATGTTGTGCAAAAAAGCGGT
TAGCTCCTTCGGTCCTCCGATCGTTGTCAGAAGTAAGTTGGCCGCAGTGTTATCACTCATGGTTATGGCA
GCACTGCATAATTCTCTTACTGTCATGCCATCCGTAAGATGCTTTTCTGTGACTGGTGAGTACTCAACCA
AGTCATTCTGAGAATAGTGTATGCGGCGACCGAGTTGCTCTTGCCCGGCGTCAATACGGGATAATACCGC
GCCACATAGCAGAACTTTAAAAGTGCTCATCATTGGAAAACGTTCTTCGGGGCGAAAACTCTCAAGGATC
TTACCGCTGTTGAGATCCAGTTCGATGTAACCCACTCGTGCACCCAACTGATCTTCAGCATCTTTTACTT
TCACCAGCGTTTCTGGGTGAGCAAAAACAGGAAGGCAAAATGCCGCAAAAAAGGGAATAAGGGCGACACG
GAAATGTTGAATACTCATACTCTTCCTTTTTCAATATTATTGAAGCATTTATCAGGGTTATTGTCTCATG
AGCGGATACATA
